Addgene plasmid #131368: pDC24
Purpose: expression of MEG-3Cterm (aa545-862) in C. elegans
Depositing lab: Geraldine Seydoux. Depositing organization: Johns Hopkins University and School of Medicine. Publication: Spatial patterning of P granules by RNA-induced phase separation of the intrinsically-disordered protein MEG-3. Smith J, Calidas D, Schmidt H, Lu T, Rasoloson D, Seydoux G. Elife. 2016 Dec 3;5. pii: 21337. doi: 10.7554/eLife.21337. PubMed 27914198.
Backbone
  Vector backbone: pet28a
  Vector type: Bacterial Expression
Growth in bacteria
  Bacterial resistance: Kanamycin, 50 μg/mL
  Growth temperature: 37°C
  Growth strain: DH5alpha
  Copy number: Unknown
Gene/Insert
  Gene/Insert name: meg-3 (aa545-862)
  Species: C. elegans (nematode)
  Insert size (bp): 957
  Entrez Gene: meg-3 (a.k.a. CELE_F52D2.4)
  Tag / fusion protein: His (N terminal on backbone)
  Cloning method: Gibson Cloning
Terms and licenses: Academic/Nonprofit Terms; Industry Terms: Not Available to Industry
How to cite: pDC24 was a gift from Geraldine Seydoux (Addgene plasmid # 131368 ; http://n2t.net/addgene:131368 ; RRID:Addgene_131368)
