[The description below was written by a language model from this plasmid's Addgene catalogue record and pLannotate feature annotations shown in this document.]
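Description:
pDC24 is a bacterial expression plasmid built on the pET28a backbone that carries the C-terminal portion of the C. elegans protein MEG-3 (amino acids 545–862, a 957 bp insert introduced by Gibson cloning). The catalogue purpose line reads "expression … in C. elegans". However, the vector type, the backbone and every annotated element are those of an E. coli T7 expression system, so the nematode is best read as the source of the gene rather than the expression host. The plasmid replicates from a ColE1/pBR322-type origin accompanied by the bom region and the rop gene, which moderates copy number. Selection is by kanamycin through an aminoglycoside phosphotransferase gene. An f1 origin is also present. The short tetracycline-resistance fragments are annotated remnants in the backbone and are not functional markers.

Expression is driven by a T7 promoter followed directly by a lac operator and the strong T7 gene 10 ribosome binding site. The plasmid-encoded lacI gene supplies repressor, so transcription stays off until IPTG is added in a host that provides T7 RNA polymerase. A T7 terminator closes the unit. Upstream of the insert the feature table shows a short His-tag match and a thrombin cleavage site, consistent with the recorded N-terminal His tag from the backbone, which can be removed by protease. A second histidine-tag fragment lies downstream of the insert, in the position of the pET28a optional C-terminal His tag. The record does not say whether it is in frame with the MEG-3 fragment. The construct suits production and affinity purification of recombinant MEG-3 C-terminal fragment, in keeping with the associated study of RNA-induced phase separation of this intrinsically disordered P granule protein.
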