Features (pLannotate 1.2.2; 20 found; start..end, strand, type, name):
      1..589     +  rep_origin     ori: high-copy-number ColE1/pMB1/pBR322/pUC origin of replication
    775..914     -  misc_feature   bom: basis of mobility region from pBR322
   1016..1207    -  CDS            rop: Rop protein, which maintains plasmids at low copy number; rop
   1224..1604    +  CDS            YPB1_ECOLX: Protein predicted: Swiss-Prot protein existence level 4. From Escherichia coli.
   1676..1967    -  CDS            TcR (fragment): tetracycline efflux protein; tet; confers resistance to tetracycline
   1982..2003    -  protein_bind   CAP binding site: CAP binding activates transcription in the presence of cAMP. E. coli catabolite activator protein
   2016..3098    -  CDS            lacI: lac repressor; lacI; The lac repressor binds to the lac operator to inhibit transcription in E. coli. This inhibition can be relieved by adding lactose or isopropyl-β-D-thiogalactopyranoside (IPTG).
   3099..3176    -  promoter       lacI promoter: lacI
   3184..3463    -  CDS            TcR (fragment): tetracycline efflux protein; tet; confers resistance to tetracycline
   3485..3503    +  promoter       T7 promoter: promoter for bacteriophage T7 RNA polymerase
   3504..3528    +  protein_bind   lac operator: The lac repressor binds to the lac operator to inhibit transcription in E. coli. This inhibition can be relieved by adding lactose or isopropyl-β-D-thiogalactopyranoside (IPTG). lac repressor encoded by lacI
   3543..3565    +  RBS            RBS: efficient ribosome binding site from bacteriophage T7 gene 10 (Olins and Rangwala, 1989)
   3584..3600    +  CDS            capTEV™ (fragment): composite tag for in vivo biotinylation, TEV protease cleavage, and 6xHis tagging
   3611..3628    +  CDS            thrombin site: thrombin recognition and cleavage site
   4623..4640    +  CDS            9xHis (fragment): 9xHis affinity tag
   4650..4699    +  CDS            SET1 (fragment): solubility-enhancement tag derived from T7 phage gene 10B
   4707..4754    +  terminator     T7 terminator: transcription terminator for bacteriophage T7 RNA polymerase
   4791..5219    +  rep_origin     f1 ori (sequence partly withheld): f1 bacteriophage origin of replication; arrow indicates direction of (+) strand synthesis
   5272..5329    +  promoter       AmpR promoter (fragment): bla
   5338..6153    -  CDS            KanR: aminoglycoside phosphotransferase; aph(3')-Ia; confers resistance to kanamycin in bacteria or G418 (Geneticin®) in eukaryotes
>Addgene plasmid #131368 | pDC24 | addgene full sequence | sequence record 260053 | Addgene NGS Result
TTGAGATCCTTTTTTTCTGCGCGTAATCTGCTGCTTGCAAACAAAAAAACCACCGCTACCAGCGGTGGTT
TGTTTGCCGGATCAAGAGCTACCAACTCTTTTTCCGAAGGTAACTGGCTTCAGCAGAGCGCAGATACCAA
ATACTGTCCTTCTAGTGTAGCCGTAGTTAGGCCACCACTTCAAGAACTCTGTAGCACCGCCTACATACCT
CGCTCTGCTAATCCTGTTACCAGTGGCTGCTGCCAGTGGCGATAAGTCGTGTCTTACCGGGTTGGACTCA
AGACGATAGTTACCGGATAAGGCGCAGCGGTCGGGCTGAACGGGGGGTTCGTGCACACAGCCCAGCTTGG
AGCGAACGACCTACACCGAACTGAGATACCTACAGCGTGAGCTATGAGAAAGCGCCACGCTTCCCGAAGG
GAGAAAGGCGGACAGGTATCCGGTAAGCGGCAGGGTCGGAACAGGAGAGCGCACGAGGGAGCTTCCAGGG
GGAAACGCCTGGTATCTTTATAGTCCTGTCGGGTTTCGCCACCTCTGACTTGAGCGTCGATTTTTGTGAT
GCTCGTCAGGGGGGCGGAGCCTATGGAAAAACGCCAGCAACGCGGCCTTTTTACGGTTCCTGGCCTTTTG
CTGGCCTTTTGCTCACATGTTCTTTCCTGCGTTATCCCCTGATTCTGTGGATAACCGTATTACCGCCTTT
GAGTGAGCTGATACCGCTCGCCGCAGCCGAACGACCGAGCGCAGCGAGTCAGTGAGCGAGGAAGCGGAAG
AGCGCCTGATGCGGTATTTTCTCCTTACGCATCTGTGCGGTATTTCACACCGCAATGGTGCACTCTCAGT
ACAATCTGCTCTGATGCCGCATAGTTAAGCCAGTATACACTCCGCTATCGCTACGTGACTGGGTCATGGC
TGCGCCCCGACACCCGCCAACACCCGCTGACGCGCCCTGACGGGCTTGTCTGCTCCCGGCATCCGCTTAC
AGACAAGCTGTGACCGTCTCCGGGAGCTGCATGTGTCAGAGGTTTTCACCGTCATCACCGAAACGCGCGA
GGCAGCTGCGGTAAAGCTCATCAGCGTGGTCGTGAAGCGATTCACAGATGTCTGCCTGTTCATCCGCGTC
CAGCTCGTTGAGTTTCTCCAGAAGCGTTAATGTCTGGCTTCTGATAAAGCGGGCCATGTTAAGGGCGGTT
TTTTCCTGTTTGGTCACTGATGCCTCCGTGTAAGGGGGATTTCTGTTCATGGGGGTAATGATACCGATGA
AACGAGAGAGGATGCTCACGATACGGGTTACTGATGATGAACATGCCCGGTTACTGGAACGTTGTGAGGG
TAAACAACTGGCGGTATGGATGCGGCGGGACCAGAGAAAAATCACTCAGGGTCAATGCCAGCGCTTCGTT
AATACAGATGTAGGTGTTCCACAGGGTAGCCAGCAGCATCCTGCGATGCAGATCCGGAACATAATGGTGC
AGGGCGCTGACTTCCGCGTTTCCAGACTTTACGAAACACGGAAACCGAAGACCATTCATGTTGTTGCTCA
GGTCGCAGACGTTTTGCAGCAGCAGTCGCTTCACGTTCGCTCGCGTATCGGTGATTCATTCTGCTAACCA
GTAAGGCAACCCCGCCAGCCTAGCCGGGTCCTCAACGACAGGAGCACGATCATGCGCACCCGTGGGGCCG
CCATGCCGGCGATAATGGCCTGCTTCTCGCCGAAACGTTTGGTGGCGGGACCAGTGACGAAGGCTTGAGC
GAGGGCGTGCAAGATTCCGAATACCGCAAGCGACAGGCCGATCATCGTCGCGCTCCAGCGAAAGCGGTCC
TCGCCGAAAATGACCCAGAGCGCTGCCGGCACCTGTCCTACGAGTTGCATGATAAAGAAGACAGTCATAA
GTGCGGCGACGATAGTCATGCCCCGCGCCCACCGGAAGGAGCTGACTGGGTTGAAGGCTCTCAAGGGCAT
CGGTCGAGATCCCGGTGCCTAATGAGTGAGCTAACTTACATTAATTGCGTTGCGCTCACTGCCCGCTTTC
CAGTCGGGAAACCTGTCGTGCCAGCTGCATTAATGAATCGGCCAACGCGCGGGGAGAGGCGGTTTGCGTA
TTGGGCGCCAGGGTGGTTTTTCTTTTCACCAGTGAGACGGGCAACAGCTGATTGCCCTTCACCGCCTGGC
CCTGAGAGAGTTGCAGCAAGCGGTCCACGCTGGTTTGCCCCAGCAGGCGAAAATCCTGTTTGATGGTGGT
TAACGGCGGGATATAACATGAGCTGTCTTCGGTATCGTCGTATCCCACTACCGAGATATCCGCACCAACG
CGCAGCCCGGACTCGGTAATGGCGCGCATTGCGCCCAGCGCCATCTGATCGTTGGCAACCAGCATCGCAG
TGGGAACGATGCCCTCATTCAGCATTTGCATGGTTTGTTGAAAACCGGACATGGCACTCCAGTCGCCTTC
CCGTTCCGCTATCGGCTGAATTTGATTGCGAGTGAGATATTTATGCCAGCCAGCCAGACGCAGACGCGCC
GAGACAGAACTTAATGGGCCCGCTAACAGCGCGATTTGCTGGTGACCCAATGCGACCAGATGCTCCACGC
CCAGTCGCGTACCGTCTTCATGGGAGAAAATAATACTGTTGATGGGTGTCTGGTCAGAGACATCAAGAAA
TAACGCCGGAACATTAGTGCAGGCAGCTTCCACAGCAATGGCATCCTGGTCATCCAGCGGATAGTTAATG
ATCAGCCCACTGACGCGTTGCGCGAGAAGATTGTGCACCGCCGCTTTACAGGCTTCGACGCCGCTTCGTT
CTACCATCGACACCACCACGCTGGCACCCAGTTGATCGGCGCGAGATTTAATCGCCGCGACAATTTGCGA
CGGCGCGTGCAGGGCCAGACTGGAGGTGGCAACGCCAATCAGCAACGACTGTTTGCCCGCCAGTTGTTGT
GCCACGCGGTTGGGAATGTAATTCAGCTCCGCCATCGCCGCTTCCACTTTTTCCCGCGTTTTCGCAGAAA
CGTGGCTGGCCTGGTTCACCACGCGGGAAACGGTCTGATAAGAGACACCGGCATACTCTGCGACATCGTA
TAACGTTACTGGTTTCACATTCACCACCCTGAATTGACTCTCTTCCGGGCGCTATCATGCCATACCGCGA
AAGGTTTTGCGCCATTCGATGGTGTCCGGGATCTCGACGCTCTCCCTTATGCGACTCCTGCATTAGGAAG
CAGCCCAGTAGTAGGTTGAGGCCGTTGAGCACCGCCGCCGCAAGGAATGGTGCATGCAAGGAGATGGCGC
CCAACAGTCCCCCGGCCACGGGGCCTGCCACCATACCCACGCCGAAACAAGCGCTCATGAGCCCGAAGTG
GCGAGCCCGATCTTCCCCATCGGTGATGTCGGCGATATAGGCGCCAGCAACCGCACCTGTGGCGCCGGTG
ATGCCGGCCACGATGCGTCCGGCGTAGAGGATCGAGATCTCGATCCCGCGAAATTAATACGACTCACTAT
AGGGGAATTGTGAGCGGATAACAATTCCCCTCTAGAAATAATTTTGTTTAACTTTAAGAAGGAGATATAC
CATGGGCAGCAGCCATCATCATCATCATCACAGCAGCGGCCTGGTGCCGCGCGGCAGCCATATGATCATC
CCAACTCCAAAGGCTTTGATCGGAGAAAGATGTCTGACATCATCCAGCAAGTCTTCAAAGTTGAACAAGT
CACTTGGCGTGGTTGATTCTAAAGCTACAAAATCACCAATGTATTCCGTCACAGTTTCTGGAAAAGAAAC
AGCTTCAGGAAAGCGAATTGCTCAAAAGTTGACTCCAAAGGTTGTGGCGCTGGAAAGCTCTTACATTACC
GGAATTCCAGTTTCCACGGATTGTAATGGTTGCCCAACTCCGAAGAGAAGTGGAATCAATTGTGAAATTC
GTGCAGCTGAAGTATACAATCAAGCTGGGAAATGGCCCTTCGAAATCACCAGTGATCCGGCTCCACTTCC
TTGTGAATCAGCCGATCGGATCGAATATCCTTCTCAAGATTGCACTCAAGATCCAGCTTCAACCTCGCCA
CCACCTCGCATTTCTGAAAGCTTGACAGCATTCCTGGAAGCTCAGCAAGACTTTAACGACTACATTGATA
CTAACTACAAAGAAAAGACACAACTCCTGAAAGTGAATTTGAATATTCACGGGATGTCACCTGAAAGATG
GCTGTACTTGAATTATTTTTGCACCGAGACAATTCCAAGATTGGATGGTCCTTATGCCGATGATCCAAGA
GTTCCACCTGTGCGAAATATGTTCAGAAAATGGTTCCTCCGTTTTGCTGAAGCCTGCTTAGGAAATCCTC
ACCAGCTTGCAGTTATGCAAGAGATTGCTGCCACGTTTGTTCAGGCTCGGCTGGACGATACGAGCAGCTC
CACAGACTCCACCAATATGCTCTACATGTTGTGGAAGGAGTGTATCGGACAGAAGAATATCATCGCAATT
GCTGATGCGTGTTTACTTGCACATCTTCGGAAATCGGATCCTATCAAATACTTGAATGTAAAACGGGATT
GGCTGGAATCTATTTTTGACCCACCCAGAGATCAATGAGAGCTCCGTCGACAAGCTTGCGGCCGCACTCG
AGCACCACCACCACCACCACTGAGATCCGGCTGCTAACAAAGCCCGAAAGGAAGCTGAGTTGGCTGCTGC
CACCGCTGAGCAATAACTAGCATAACCCCTTGGGGCCTCTAAACGGGTCTTGAGGGGTTTTTTGCTGAAA
GGAGGAACTATATCCGGATTGGCGAATGGG
[124 nt withheld, positions 4791-4914]
C
[91 nt withheld, positions 4916-5006]
A
[49 nt withheld, positions 5008-5056]
CCTTTGACGTTGGAGTCCACGTTCTTT
[37 nt withheld, positions 5084-5120]
ACCCTATCTCGGTCTATTCTTTTGATTTATAAGGGATTTTGCCGATTTCGGCCTATTGGTTAAAAAATGA
GCTGATTTAACAAAAATTTAACGCGAATTTTAACAAAATATTAACGCTTACAATTTAGGTGGCACTTTTC
GGGGAAATGTGCGCGGAACCCCTATTTGTTTATTTTTCTAAATACATTCAAATATGTATCCGCTCATGAA
TTAATTCTTAGAAAAACTCATCGAGCATCAAATGAAACTGCAATTTATTCATATCAGGATTATCAATACC
ATATTTTTGAAAAAGCCGTTTCTGTAATGAAGGAGAAAACTCACCGAGGCAGTTCCATAGGATGGCAAGA
TCCTGGTATCGGTCTGCGATTCCGACTCGTCCAACATCAATACAACCTATTAATTTCCCCTCGTCAAAAA
TAAGGTTATCAAGTGAGAAATCACCATGAGTGACGACTGAATCCGGTGAGAATGGCAAAAGTTTATGCAT
TTCTTTCCAGACTTGTTCAACAGGCCAGCCATTACGCTCGTCATCAAAATCACTCGCATCAACCAAACCG
TTATTCATTCGTGATTGCGCCTGAGCGAGACGAAATACGCGATCGCTGTTAAAAGGACAATTACAAACAG
GAATCGAATGCAACCGGCGCAGGAACACTGCCAGCGCATCAACAATATTTTCACCTGAATCAGGATATTC
TTCTAATACCTGGAATGCTGTTTTCCCGGGGATCGCAGTGGTGAGTAACCATGCATCATCAGGAGTACGG
ATAAAATGCTTGATGGTCGGAAGAGGCATAAATTCCGTCAGCCAGTTTAGTCTGACCATCTCATCTGTAA
CATCATTGGCAACGCTACCTTTGCCATGTTTCAGAAACAACTCTGGCGCATCGGGCTTCCCATACAATCG
ATAGATTGTCGCACCTGATTGCCCGACATTATCGCGAGCCCATTTATACCCATATAAATCAGCATCCATG
TTGGAATTTAATCGCGGCCTAGAGCAAGACGTTTCCCGTTGAATATGGCTCATAACACCCCTTGTATTAC
TGTTTATGTAAGCAGACAGTTTTATTGTTCATGACCAAAATCCCTTAACGTGAGTTTTCGTTCCACTGAG
CGTCAGACCCCGTAGAAAAGATCAAAGGATCTTC
